>Addgene plasmid #213701 | pDmREDusk | addgene full sequence | sequence record 422226 | Addgene NGS Result
[117 nt withheld, positions 1-117]
C
[91 nt withheld, positions 119-209]
A
[49 nt withheld, positions 211-259]
CCTTTGACGTTGGAGTCCACGTTCTTT
[37 nt withheld, positions 287-323]
ACCCTATCTCGGTCTATTCTTTTGATTTATAAGGGATTTTGCCGATTTCGGCCTATTGGTTAAAAAATGA
GCTGATTTAACAAAAATTTAACGCGAATTTTAACAAAATATTAACGCTTACAATTTAGGTGGCACTTTTC
GGGGAAATGTGCGCGGAACCCCTATTTGTTTATTTTTCTAAATACATTCAAATATGTATCCGCTCATGAA
TTAATTCTTAGAAAAACTCATCGAGCATCAAATGAAACTGCAATTTATTCATATCAGGATTATCAATACC
ATATTTTTGAAAAAGCCGTTTCTGTAATGAAGGAGAAAACTCACCGAGGCAGTTCCATAGGATGGCAAGA
TCCTGGTATCGGTCTGCGATTCCGACTCGTCCAACATCAATACAACCTATTAATTTCCCCTCGTCAAAAA
TAAGGTTATCAAGTGAGAAATCACCATGAGTGACGACTGAATCCGGTGAGAATGGCAAAAGTTTATGCAT
TTCTTTCCAGACTTGTTCAACAGGCCAGCCATTACGCTCGTCATCAAAATCACTCGCATCAACCAAACCG
TTATTCATTCGTGATTGCGCCTGAGCGAGACGAAATACGCGATCGCTGTTAAAAGGACAATTACAAACAG
GAATCGAATGCAACCGGCGCAGGAACACTGCCAGCGCATCAACAATATTTTCACCTGAATCAGGATATTC
TTCTAATACCTGGAATGCTGTTTTCCCGGGGATCGCAGTGGTGAGTAACCATGCATCATCAGGAGTACGG
ATAAAATGCTTGATGGTCGGAAGAGGCATAAATTCCGTCAGCCAGTTTAGTCTGACCATCTCATCTGTAA
CATCATTGGCAACGCTACCTTTGCCATGTTTCAGAAACAACTCTGGCGCATCGGGCTTCCCATACAATCG
ATAGATTGTCGCACCTGATTGCCCGACATTATCGCGAGCCCATTTATACCCATATAAATCAGCATCCATG
TTGGAATTTAATCGCGGCCTAGAGCAAGACGTTTCCCGTTGAATATGGCTCATAACACCCCTTGTATTAC
TGTTTATGTAAGCAGACAGTTTTATTGTTCATGACCAAAATCCCTTAACGTGAGTTTTCGTTCCACTGAG
CGTCAGACCCCGTAGAAAAGATCAAAGGATCTTCTTGAGATCCTTTTTTTCTGCGCGTAATCTGCTGCTT
GCAAACAAAAAAACCACCGCTACCAGCGGTGGTTTGTTTGCCGGATCAAGAGCTACCAACTCTTTTTCCG
AAGGTAACTGGCTTCAGCAGAGCGCAGATACCAAATACTGTCCTTCTAGTGTAGCCGTAGTTAGGCCACC
ACTTCAAGAACTCTGTAGCACCGCCTACATACCTCGCTCTGCTAATCCTGTTACCAGTGGCTGCTGCCAG
TGGCGATAAGTCGTGTCTTACCGGGTTGGACTCAAGACGATAGTTACCGGATAAGGCGCAGCGGTCGGGC
TGAACGGGGGGTTCGTGCACACAGCCCAGCTTGGAGCGAACGACCTACACCGAACTGAGATACCTACAGC
GTGAGCTATGAGAAAGCGCCACGCTTCCCGAAGGGAGAAAGGCGGACAGGTATCCGGTAAGCGGCAGGGT
CGGAACAGGAGAGCGCACGAGGGAGCTTCCAGGGGGAAACGCCTGGTATCTTTATAGTCCTGTCGGGTTT
CGCCACCTCTGACTTGAGCGTCGATTTTTGTGATGCTCGTCAGGGGGGCGGAGCCTATGGAAAAACGCCA
GCAACGCGGCCTTTTTACGGTTCCTGGCCTTTTGCTGGCCTTTTGCTCACATGTTCTTTCCTGCGTTATC
CCCTGATTCTGTGGATAACCGTATTACCGCCTTTGAGTGAGCTGATACCGCTCGCCGCAGCCGAACGACC
GAGCGCAGCGAGTCAGTGAGCGAGGAAGCGGAAGAGCGCCTGATGCGGTATTTTCTCCTTACGCATCTGT
GCGGTATTTCACACCGCAATGGTGCACTCTCAGTACAATCTGCTCTGATGCCGCATAGTTAAGCCAGTAT
ACACTCCGCTATCGCTACGTGACTGGGTCATGGCTGCGCCCCGACACCCGCCAACACCCGCTGACGCGCC
CTGACGGGCTTGTCTGCTCCCGGCATCCGCTTACAGACAAGCTGTGACCGTCTCCGGGAGCTGCATGTGT
CAGAGGTTTTCACCGTCATCACCGAAACGCGCGAGGCAGCTGCGGTAAAGCTCATCAGCGTGGTCGTGAA
GCGATTCACAGATGTCTGCCTGTTCATCCGCGTCCAGCTCGTTGAGTTTCTCCAGAAGCGTTAATGTCTG
GCTTCTGATAAAGCGGGCCATGTTAAGGGCGGTTTTTTCCTGTTTGGTCACTGATGCCTCCGTGTAAGGG
GGATTTCTGTTCATGGGGGTAATGATACCGATGAAACGAGAGAGGATGCTCACGATACGGGTTACTGATG
ATGAACATGCCCGGTTACTGGAACGTTGTGAGGGTAAACAACTGGCGGTATGGATGCGGCGGGACCAGAG
AAAAATCACTCAGGGTCAATGCCAGCGCTTCGTTAATACAGATGTAGGTGTTCCACAGGGTAGCCAGCAG
CATCCTGCGATGCAGATCCGGAACATAATGGTGCAGGGCGCTGACTTCCGCGTTTCCAGACTTTACGAAA
CACGGAAACCGAAGACCATTCATGTTGTTGCTCAGGTCGCAGACGTTTTGCAGCAGCAGTCGCTTCACGT
TCGCTCGCGTATCGGTGATTCATTCTGCTAACCAGTAAGGCAACCCCGCCAGCCTAGCCGGGTCCTCAAC
GACAGGAGCACGATCATGCGCACCCGTGGGGCCGCCATGCCGGCGATAATGGCCTGCTTCTCGCCGAAAC
GTTTGGTGGCGGGACCAGTGACGAAGGCTTGAGCGAGGGCGTGCAAGATTCCGAATACCGCAAGCGACAG
GCCGATCATCGTCGCGCTCCAGCGAAAGCGGTCCTCGCCGAAAATGACCCAGAGCGCTGCCGGCACCTGT
CCTACGAGTTGCATGATAAAGAAGACAGTCATAAGTGCGGCGACGATAGTCATGCCCCGCGCCCACCGGA
AGGAGCTGACTGGGTTGAAGGCTCTCAAGGGCATCGGTCGAGATCCCGGTGCCTAATGAGTGAGCTAACT
TACATCAATTGTCAATCGTTGAGCATGCCGGCGCGCATCGCGAGGCGAACCAGCTCCGAAAGGCTGTTGG
CCTGCATCTTGGTCATGACGTTGGCCCGATACACCTCGATGGTGCGCGGGCTGATGTCGTACTCGCGGGC
GATCAGCTTGTTGGAAAGGCCGGCGATCAGCCCTTCCATGACCTGGCGCTCCCTGGGGCTCAACGAGGCG
ACGCGGGCGGCGATATCCTGCGCGACGGCCTCGCTCTTGGCGGCCGGCTCGGCCTGGCGGATCGCCGATT
CGATCATGGCGGTGAGGCGGTCGTCCTCGAAAGGCTTTTCCAGAAAGTCGACCGCCCCTAACTTCATCGC
CTCGACCGCGAGCGGCACGTCGCCGTGACCGGTCATGATGAGGATCGGAAAGGGGCTTTGCTGCGCCTTC
ATCCGCTTCAACAGCTCGATGCCGTCAAGGCCCGGCATGCGCACGTCGGAGACGACGCAGCCGAAGGAGA
GACCCGGCAGGGCGTCGAGAAAGGCTTGCGCGTCGTCAAACAGCGTGACGCCGAAGCCGGCAGAATCCAG
CAGGAAATTCAGCGAATCCCGCATCGCCGCGTCGTCGTCGATGACGTAGATATGTCCCTTGGTCGTCATG
CTAGACCTCCTATCATCTCGTCGGCTGCCGGGAGGGTGAAGCGGAAGGTCGCCCCGCCCGATGCGTTGCT
CTCGGCCCACATGCGCCCGCCGTGAGCTTCGATGATCGAGCGGCTGATGGACAGTCCCACGCCCATGCCG
GTGTCCTTGGTGGTGAAGAAAGTCTGAAACAGGTTCGGAATGACGTCGTCCTGGAAACCGCTGCCGGTGT
CGGACACTTCGACCTCGATCATGTCGTCGGCGGCGGGGGTGTTGGTGACGACGAGCTCGCGTCGCTGCGA
CTGAGCCATCGCTTCCAGCGCGTTGCGGAACAGGTTGACCAGGACCTGCTGGATCTGCACCCGGTCGGCG
AGAACGAGATCGGCGCCCGGATCGAGACTGAAGCGGAGCTGCACGTTCTGCTCGCGCGCGCCGGCAAGCC
CGAGCGCGCCGGCCTCCTCGATCAGCTTGGAGAGACTCTCGACCCGCTTCTCCGATTCGCCGCGGGCAAC
GAAGTCGCGCAGGCGCCGGATGATCTGGCCGGCGCGCAGCGCCTGCTCGGCGGCGCGGTCCAGGGCGCTT
TCGACCTTCGGTGTGTTCGGATCACTGCTGCCGGCAAGCAGCCGCCGCGAGCCCTTCATGTAGTTGCTGA
TCGCCGCCAGCGGCTGGTTGAGCTCGTGCGCGAGCGCGGACGCCATTTCGCCCATGGCGCTCAGCCTGGA
GACGTGGACGAGCTCGGATTGCAGTTCCTGGAGCAGACGGGCACCCTGAACTTCCAGTAATGCACCACGC
AGATCCAGTGCTGCATCCAGATCGCCTGCCTGCCACGGCTGGGCAACACCACGAACTGCTTCAACATAGC
TGCTAAAGCTGGCACGCGGAGTCAGACGTGCTGTACCATCATCTGAAACCTGAACGGCTTTATGCGGATC
ACCACCCCAGGTAATGGTTGCCGGAATTTCCGGACGAAACCACAGCAGATATTCATCCCAATTACCGCTA
ATGCTCACACCCAGAACACCGCTTGCACGTTCCATAAACAGTGCACCTGGCGGATAGGTACGTGCCAGCG
CATCGGTACAAACGCTCGGTGTACCCTGTGCACGCAGCCATGCAACCAGATGTTCCAGATCCTCATCACT
CGGGGTAACACCCAGGGTACGTGTACCACCATCCATACGAACTGCGGCACCGGCTGTATCCAGAAAACCA
GGCAGATTCAGATCGGCACGGGTCAGTGCATCCAGCGGTGTCAGCGTACCGGTAACTGCGGTAACCAGAC
GTGCATGCTGGGCACCCAGGGCTGCACGACGGGCATTAACTGCTGCATCACGTTTTGCGGTAATCTGCAG
GCTCAGAACACGTCCCAGAAATTCACATGCATCACGGGTTGCCTGCGGAACAACATGTGCGGCACCATGA
TGACATGCAATCAGACCCCACAGACGACCATCCTGAACAATGCTAACGCTCATGCTTGCAATAACACCCA
TATTACGCAGATACTGCAGATGAACCGGACTGGTTGCACGTAAAACCAGGGCACCCATCTGCAGCGGTGC
ATTGGTAACCGGATTCAGTGCAGGAACCAGCGGAACCTGACCACCACCGGCATCTGCGGTAAAACGCAGT
AAATGCTGCACATACAGCGCACGTGCCTGACGCGGAATATCTGATTCCGGAAAACGATGACCCAGAAATG
CATGTAAATGCGGTGCACGTGCTTCGGCAACAACTTCACCGCTATCATCTGCTGCAAAACGATAGATCAT
CACACGATCCAGACCGGTCAGGGCACGAACACGCTGTGCTGCAACATCCAGCAGGGCATGCAGATCCGGT
GCATGTTCCAGTGCACCCAGTGCATCACGAATTGCATGATACAGTGCCGGAGTGCCTGCACGAACATCAG
GCGGTTCCAGTTCCATCAGCAGCAGTTCGCCATCACGACGTGCGGTAACGTCATAGGTACGACCATTACG
AAAGGTCAGGGTCATTGCGCTCGGACCTGCCTGTGCAAATGCGGCACGCAGTGCGGCTGCACCCTGATCA
CCAACCAGATCGGCCAGATGCTGACCCAGCAGCGCATCAGGTGCAACACCAACAAATGCTTCGCTATTTG
CGCTAACCTGAACTGCACGTTCATCATCTGCACGCAGAACCAGCAGTGCACCATGCGGCTGAACGGCACC
CGGAATATGAATCGGTTCACGTGCACAATTATCGGTATCAACAGGCGGACCACCTAAATGTGCCGGTGTC
AGAAAATCATCACCACCGGTCATACGTGCTGCACCCGGACGCGCTGCCGGACGTTCTGTCATGCGTGGGC
GACCTCAGGCACTTGGACCGCTTCAGCTTCCGACAGCCCCTGCAAGGCGCGGCGGAAGGCCCCGAAGGTC
TGCCGCGCTCCCGCCACGACCTCTGCCGCGTCTTCTGCCGGCACGCTGGCTTCCAGCACTTCCCCGAACG
AGCGCCAGCGCGGGCCGGTCTGGGGGCCATAGCCGGAGAAATAGGCGCTGCCCTGCTCAGGGCTTAGCCC
CAGCGTGCGCCTGAGATGGCGGCTGATGAGCTGTCCGCCTAGCGTCGCGCCTTCAAGCACGTAAAGCGCT
CCGAAGGCCTGCGCCAGAGTGGTCAGCTCGGGCACAGACAGTGGCGCCTGCTGATTTGACGGCCCTTCCC
CCATTACGGCAAGGTCCAGAGCGAGCAGATGGGCCTTGCGGCGCTCGGGCCACGCCAGCTCGTCCGGCAG
CGGCAGGGCGTCGAGTTGTGCTTCCAGCGGCGCGACCACCGCTTGCAGGCGCCGCAGCACCTCCAGATAG
CCCCGCCGGGTCAGCGTCTCACTCATCACGGGCATCAGGGCCTCGACCTCGCGGTGCAGGTCCAGGGTCT
CCCTTTGTAAAAGCTTCATGATCATGAGTCGGAGCACATTCACCACCCTCAATTGACTCTCTTCCGGGCG
CTATCATGCCATACCGCGAAAGGTTTTGCACCATTCGATGGTGTCCGGGATCTCGACGCTCTCCCTTATG
CGACTCCTGCATTAGGAAGCAGCCCAGTAGTAGGTTGAGGCCGTTGAGCACCGCCGCCGCAAGGAATGGT
GCATGCAAGGAGATGGCGCCCAACAGTCCCCCGGCCACGGGGCCTGCCACCATACCCACGCCGAAACAAG
CGCTCATGAGCCCGAAGTGGCGAGCCCGATCTTCCCCATCGGTGATGTCGGCGATATAGGCGCCAGCAAC
CGCACCTGTGGCGCCGGTGATGCCGGCCACGATGCGTCCGGCGTAGAGGATCGAGATCTACGCCCGTGAT
CCTGATCACCGGCTATCCGGACGAAAACATCTCGACCCGGGCCGCCGAGGCCGGCGTAAAAGACGTGGTT
TTGAAGCCGCTTCTCGACGAAAACCTGCTCAAGCGTATCCGCCGCGCCATCCAGGACCGGCCTCGGGCAT
GACCTACGGGGTTCTACGTAAGGCACCCCCCTTAAGATATCGCTCGAAATTTTCGAACCTCCCGATACCG
CGTACCAATGCGTCATCACAACGGAGTCTAGAAATAATTTTGTTTAACTTTAAGAAGGAGATATACCATG
GGCAGCAGCCATCATCATCATCATCACAGCAGCGGCCTGGTGCCGCGCGGCAGCCATATGGCTAGCATGA
CTGGTGGACAGCAAATGGGTCGGATCCGAATTCGAGCTCCGTCGACAAGCTTGCGGCCGCACTCGAGCAC
CACCACCACCACCACTGAGATCCGGCTGCTAACAAAGCCCGAAAGGAAGCTGAGTTGGCTGCTGCCACCG
CTGAGCAATAACTAGCATAACCCCTTGGGGCCTCTAAACGGGTCTTGAGGGGTTTTTTGCTGAAAGGAGG
AACTATATCCGGATTGGCGAATGGGACGCGCC
Features (pLannotate 1.2.2; 19 found; start..end, strand, type, name):
    475..532     +  promoter       AmpR promoter (fragment): bla
    541..1356    -  CDS            KanR: aminoglycoside phosphotransferase; aph(3')-Ia; confers resistance to kanamycin in bacteria or G418 (Geneticin®) in eukaryotes
   1478..2066    +  rep_origin     ori: high-copy-number ColE1/pMB1/pBR322/pUC origin of replication
   2252..2391    -  misc_feature   bom: basis of mobility region from pBR322
   2493..2684    -  CDS            rop: Rop protein, which maintains plasmids at low copy number; rop
   2701..3081    +  CDS            YPB1_ECOLX: Protein predicted: Swiss-Prot protein existence level 4. From Escherichia coli.
   3153..3444    -  CDS            TcR (fragment): tetracycline efflux protein; tet; confers resistance to tetracycline
   3488..4102    -  CDS            fixJ: FIXJ_BRADU - Protein inferred from homology: Swiss-Prot protein existence level 3. FixJ, when activated by FixL, induces the expression of both nifA, required for activation of classical nif and fix genes, and fixK, required for FixN activation. From Bradyrhizobium diazoefficiens (strain JCM 10833 / BCRC 13528 / IAM 13628 / NBRC 14792 / USDA 110).
   4120..4845    -  CDS            fixL (fragment): FIXL_BRADU - Experimental evidence at protein level: Swiss-Prot protein existence level 1. Putative oxygen sensor; modulates the activity of FixJ, a transcriptional activator of nitrogen fixation fixK gene. FixL probably acts as a kinase that phosphorylates FixJ. From Bradyrhizobium diazoefficiens (strain JCM 10833 / BCRC 13528 / IAM 13628 / NBRC 14792 / USDA 110).
   7011..7088    -  promoter       lacIq promoter: lacI (mutant); In the lacIq allele, a single base change in the promoter boosts expression of the lacI gene about 10-fold.
   7096..7375    -  CDS            TcR (fragment): tetracycline efflux protein; tet; confers resistance to tetracycline
   7642..7664    +  RBS            RBS: efficient ribosome binding site from bacteriophage T7 gene 10 (Olins and Rangwala, 1989)
   7683..7699    +  CDS            capTEV™ (fragment): composite tag for in vivo biotinylation, TEV protease cleavage, and 6xHis tagging
   7710..7727    +  CDS            thrombin site: thrombin recognition and cleavage site
   7731..7763    +  CDS            T7 tag (gene 10 leader): leader peptide from bacteriophage T7 gene 10 promotes efficient translation in E. coli
   7811..7828    +  CDS            9xHis (fragment): 9xHis affinity tag
   7838..7887    +  CDS            SET1 (fragment): solubility-enhancement tag derived from T7 phage gene 10B
   7895..7942    +  terminator     T7 terminator: transcription terminator for bacteriophage T7 RNA polymerase
   7979..422     +  rep_origin     f1 ori (across the origin) (sequence partly withheld): f1 bacteriophage origin of replication; arrow indicates direction of (+) strand synthesis
