[The description below was written by a language model from this plasmid's Addgene catalogue record and pLannotate feature annotations shown in this document.]
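Description:
pDmREDusk is an empty-backbone bacterial expression vector of about 8 kb, designed so that a gene of interest cloned into it is repressed by red light. It is propagated in E. coli under kanamycin selection (aph(3')-Ia). Replication relies on a ColE1/pMB1-type origin accompanied by the pBR322 bom region and the rop gene, which normally moderates copy number, although the record lists copy number as unknown. An f1 phage origin is also present, and the remnants of a tetracycline resistance gene appear to be non-functional carry-over from the parental backbone.

The regulatory core is a two-component signalling system from Bradyrhizobium diazoefficiens. The feature table identifies the response regulator FixJ and a fragment of the histidine kinase FixL on the reverse strand, apparently downstream of a lacIq promoter that likely drives them constitutively. Roughly 2 kb between the FixL fragment and that promoter is unannotated. This region presumably encodes the red-light-sensing portion fused to the FixL kinase module, and possibly accessory genes, but the record does not state its identity. The FixJ-responsive promoter controlling the output is likewise not annotated.

The output cassette resembles a pET-style cloning region, with a T7 gene 10 ribosome binding site, His-tag fragments, a thrombin cleavage site, the T7 tag leader and a T7 terminator. Target genes are inserted by Gibson assembly. In keeping with the associated work on the balance between histidine kinase and phosphatase activities, the plasmid serves optogenetic control of bacterial gene expression, with the target expressed in darkness and downregulated under red illumination.
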