Addgene plasmid #213701: pDmREDusk
Purpose: (Empty Backbone) Vector for red-light-repressed bacterial gene expression
Depositing lab: Andreas Moeglich. Depositing organization: Universitaet Bayreuth. Publication: Leveraging the histidine kinase-phosphatase duality to sculpt two-component signaling. Meier SSM, Multamaki E, Ranzani AT, Takala H, Moglich A. Nat Commun. 2024 Jun 10;15(1):4876. doi: 10.1038/s41467-024-49251-8. PubMed 38858359.
Backbone
  Vector backbone: pDmREDusk
  Backbone size (bp): 7989
  Vector type: Bacterial Expression
Growth in bacteria
  Bacterial resistance: Kanamycin, 50 μg/mL
  Growth temperature: 37°C
  Growth strain: DH5alpha
  Copy number: Unknown
Gene/Insert
  Cloning method: Gibson Cloning
Terms and licenses: Academic/Nonprofit Terms; Industry Terms: Not Available to Industry
How to cite: pDmREDusk was a gift from Andreas Moeglich (Addgene plasmid # 213701 ; http://n2t.net/addgene:213701 ; RRID:Addgene_213701)
